>Addgene plasmid #168145 | pMS12: pDonor(AvCAST) | addgene full sequence | sequence record 330860 | Addgene NGS Result
GACCTACACCGAACTGAGATACCTACAGCGTGAGCTATGAGAAAGCGCCACGCTTCCCGAAGGGAGAAAG
GCGGACAGGTATCCGGTAAGCGGCAGGGTCGGAACAGGAGAGCGCACGAGGGAGCTTCCAGGGGGAAACG
CCTGGTATCTTTATAGTCCTGTCGGGTTTCGCCACCTCTGACTTGAGCGTCGATTTTTGTGATGCTCGTC
AGGGGGGCGGAGCCTATGGAAAAACGCCAGCAACGCGGCCTTTTTACGGTTCCTGGCCTTTTGCTGGCCT
TTTGCTCACATGTTCTTTCCTGCGTTATCCCCTGATTCTGTGGATAACCGTATTACCGCCTTTGAGTGAG
CTGATACCGCTCGCCGCAGCCGAACGACCGAGCGCAGCGAGTCAGTGAGCGAGGAAGCGGAAGAGCGCCC
AATACGCAAACCGCCTCTCCCCGCGCGTTGGCCGATTCATTAATGCAGCTGGCACGACAGGTTTCCCGAC
TGGAAAGCGGGCAGTGAGCGCAACGCAATTAATGTGAGTTAGCTCACTCATTAGGCACCCCAGGCTTTAC
ACTTTATGCTTCCGGCTCGTATGTTGTGTGGAATTGTGAGCGGATAACAATTTCACACAGGAAACAGCTA
TGACCATGATTACGCCAAGCTTGTGGAGGAATAATTCGGTTCAACAATATATAATTCGGTTCAACAATTA
ATAAAACGATTGAACAATAACCTCTAAAGGAGTACGATTGTACCAAGTAAAAGTGCGATCGCTTCCAGAG
GTTATTTTTATGGTTAGGGGTAGAAGGGAATGGCGGGTTCGTGAGTGGCTTCCCTGCCGCGGCCGCCGCG
GGCGCGGGCCGCTCGCTCTACGGTGGGCCCGAGCTCGTGTTCCCCGAGGCCATGAACCACCCCGCGCTGA
CCGTGCATCCGGCGCACCAGCTGGGCGCCTCCCCGCTGCAGCCCCCGCACTCCTTCTTCGGCGCCCAGCA
CCGGGACCCTCTCCATTTCTACCCCTGGGTCCTGCGGAACCGCTTCTTCGGCCACCGCTTCCAGGGTGAG
TGTCCACGCTGTGCCCGCCGAGGCGGCCGGCCGGCGCCCGTGCTGCGGCGATGCGGGGGAGGCTCGGGGG
CGCGCGGGGCTGTTTAGAAGTTACTGCCGGGAAGGCTGCAGGTCCGCGGAGGTAGATTCCCAGGCAGGGA
AGAGCTGTGCGGCATCCACCCGCGCCTTCGCCGCGTAGGTCTCCCTCCCAGGAAAGCAGGTGGAGATATT
GGTGCCCTTCTAGAGTCCCGGGATATTTACGTTTTGTAATCACGAATAGATTCTTGATTGCAAGATGAAT
TGCGATCGCATCTTTGTCGCACAGCAGAACTTTCTCAAATAATTTTGAACTTATGGAATTACTCAAAACC
TTTATCAGTAATGGATTCAAACAATTGTTTAACCGTTTTATTTGAGATTTTTACTAAAAATCAAGTTTAC
CATAGAGGTTAAGCTGAAATTGTTCAATCGTTTTATTTTATCGACAACGGCAGATTAAATATTCGAACTG
TAATAATTGTTTAACCGAATTCTTTGTCTACAGTACCGAGCTCGAATTCACTGGCCGTCGTTTTACAACG
TCGTGACTGGGAAAACCCTGGCGTTACCCAACTTAATCGCCTTGCAGCACATCCCCCTTTCGCCAGCTGG
CGTAATAGCGAAGAGGCCCGCACCGATCGCCCTTCCCAACAGTTGCGCAGCCTGAATGGCGAATGGCGCC
TGATGCGGTATTTTCTCCTTACGCATCTGTGCGGTATTTCACACCGCATATGGTGCACTCTCAGTACAAT
CTGCTCTGATGCCGCATAGTTAAGCCAGCCCCGACACCCGCCAACACCCGCTGACGCGCCCTGACGGGCT
TGTCTGCTCCCGGCATCCGCTTACAGACAAGCTGTGACCGTCTCCGGGAGCTGCATGTGTCAGAGGTTTT
CACCGTCATCACCGAAACGCGCGAGACGAAAGGGCCTCGTGATACGCCTATTTTTATAGGTTAATGTCAT
GATAATAATGGTTTCTTAGACGTCAGGTGGCACTTTTCGGGGAAATGTGCGCGGAACCCCTATTTGTTTA
TTTTTCTAAATACATTCAAATATGTATCCGCTCATGAGACAATAACCCTGATAAATGCTTCAATAATATT
GAAAAAGGAAGAGTATGAGTATTCAACATTTCCGTGTCGCCCTTATTCCCTTTTTTGCGGCATTTTGCCT
TCCTGTTTTTGCTCACCCAGAAACGCTGGTGAAAGTAAAAGATGCTGAAGATCAGTTGGGTGCACGAGTG
GGTTACATCGAACTGGATCTCAACAGCGGTAAGATCCTTGAGAGTTTTCGCCCCGAAGAACGTTTTCCAA
TGATGAGCACTTTTAAAGTTCTGCTATGTGGCGCGGTATTATCCCGTATTGACGCCGGGCAAGAGCAACT
CGGTCGCCGCATACACTATTCTCAGAATGACTTGGTTGAGTACTCACCAGTCACAGAAAAGCATCTTACG
GATGGCATGACAGTAAGAGAATTATGCAGTGCTGCCATAACCATGAGTGATAACACTGCGGCCAACTTAC
TTCTGACAACGATCGGAGGACCGAAGGAGCTAACCGCTTTTTTGCACAACATGGGGGATCATGTAACTCG
CCTTGATCGTTGGGAACCGGAGCTGAATGAAGCCATACCAAACGACGAGCGTGACACCACGATGCCTGTA
GCAATGGCAACAACGTTGCGCAAACTATTAACTGGCGAACTACTTACTCTAGCTTCCCGGCAACAATTAA
TAGACTGGATGGAGGCGGATAAAGTTGCAGGACCACTTCTGCGCTCGGCCCTTCCGGCTGGCTGGTTTAT
TGCTGATAAATCTGGAGCCGGTGAGCGTGGGTCTCGCGGTATCATTGCAGCACTGGGGCCAGATGGTAAG
CCCTCCCGTATCGTAGTTATCTACACGACGGGGAGTCAGGCAACTATGGATGAACGAAATAGACAGATCG
CTGAGATAGGTGCCTCACTGATTAAGCATTGGTAACTGTCAGACCAAGTTTACTCATATATACTTTAGAT
TGATTTAAAACTTCATTTTTAATTTAAAAGGATCTAGGTGAAGATCCTTTTTGATAATCTCATGACCAAA
ATCCCTTAACGTGAGTTTTCGTTCCACTGAGCGTCAGACCCCGTAGAAAAGATCAAAGGATCTTCTTGAG
ATCCTTTTTTTCTGCGCGTAATCTGCTGCTTGCAAACAAAAAAACCACCGCTACCAGCGGTGGTTTGTTT
GCCGGATCAAGAGCTACCAACTCTTTTTCCGAAGGTAACTGGCTTCAGCAGAGCGCAGATACCAAATACT
GTTCTTCTAGTGTAGCCGTAGTTAGGCCACCACTTCAAGAACTCTGTAGCACCGCCTACATACCTCGCTC
TGCTAATCCTGTTACCAGTGGCTGCTGCCAGTGGCGATAAGTCGTGTCTTACCGGGTTGGACTCAAGACG
ATAGTTACCGGATAAGGCGCAGCGGTCGGGCTGAACGGGGGGTTCGTGCACACAGCCCAGCTTGGAGCGA
AC
Features (pLannotate 1.2.2; 11 found; start..end, strand, type, name):
    415..507     +  CDS            lacI (fragment): lac repressor; lacI; The lac repressor binds to the lac operator to inhibit transcription in E. coli. This inhibition can be relieved by adding lactose or isopropyl-β-D-thiogalactopyranoside (IPTG).
    520..541     +  protein_bind   CAP binding site: CAP binding activates transcription in the presence of cAMP. E. coli catabolite activator protein
    556..586     +  promoter       lac promoter: promoter for the E. coli lac operon
    594..610     +  protein_bind   lac operator: The lac repressor binds to the lac operator to inhibit transcription in E. coli. This inhibition can be relieved by adding lactose or isopropyl-β-D-thiogalactopyranoside (IPTG). lac repressor encoded by lacI
    808..1044    +  CDS            Emx1 (fragment): EMX1_MOUSE - Also known as Emx-1. Experimental evidence at protein level: Swiss-Prot protein existence level 1. Transcription factor, which in cooperation with EMX2, acts to generate the boundary between the roof and archipallium in the developing brain. May function in combinations with OTX1/2 to specify cell fates in the developing central nervous system. From Mus musculus (Mouse).
   1586..1743    +  CDS            lacZα (fragment): LacZα fragment of β-galactosidase; lacZ fragment
   1749..1848    -  misc_feature   bom (fragment): basis of mobility region from pBR322
   1950..1985    -  CDS            rop (fragment): Rop protein, which maintains plasmids at low copy number; rop
   2080..2184    +  promoter       AmpR promoter: bla
   2185..3045    +  CDS            AmpR: β-lactamase; bla; confers resistance to ampicillin, carbenicillin, and related antibiotics
   3216..232     +  rep_origin     ori (across the origin): high-copy-number ColE1/pMB1/pBR322/pUC origin of replication
