[The description below was written by a language model from this plasmid's Addgene catalogue record and pLannotate feature annotations shown in this document.]
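Description:
pMS12: pDonor(AvCAST) is a small (about 3.6 kb) high-copy bacterial plasmid that serves as the transposon donor for the CRISPR-associated transposase (CAST) system of the cyanobacterium Anabaena variabilis. The catalogue lists the backbone as pBluescript. The annotated features are those of a standard E. coli cloning vector: a ColE1/pUC-type origin of replication and a β-lactamase gene with its own promoter for ampicillin selection. There are also remnants of the lac region (CAP binding site, lac promoter and operator, and fragments of lacI and lacZα), and short pBR322-derived bom and rop fragments. These remnants are cloning-vector residue rather than functional parts of the payload.

The payload consists of the AvCAST right end (RE) and left end (LE), both inserted by Gibson assembly and positioned so that they can be read from the M13 reverse and M13 forward primer sites respectively. Transposon ends of this kind carry the binding sites recognised by the transposase machinery, and they define the segment that is excised from the donor and inserted at an RNA-guided target site. The ends themselves are not annotated in the feature table, but they presumably lie in the unannotated stretches between the lac operator and the lacZα fragment. The record describes the cargo between them only as non-functional. The sole feature detected in that interval is a fragment matching mouse Emx1, which may be part of this inert filler, although the record does not say so. The plasmid encodes no transposase, Cas protein or guide RNA, so these components must be supplied from other constructs. It is used as the donor substrate in studies of CAST transposition and homing.
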