Addgene plasmid #168145: pMS12: pDonor(AvCAST)
Purpose: AvCAST donor harboring non-functional cargo.
Depositing lab: Feng Zhang. Depositing organization: Broad Institute. Publication: Dual modes of CRISPR-associated transposon homing. Saito M, Ladha A, Strecker J, Faure G, Neumann E, Altae-Tran H, Macrae RK, Zhang F. Cell. 2021 Apr 29;184(9):2441-2453.e18. doi: 10.1016/j.cell.2021.03.006. Epub 2021 Mar 25. PubMed 33770501.
Backbone
  Vector backbone: pBluescript
  Vector type: Bacterial Expression
Growth in bacteria
  Bacterial resistance: Ampicillin, 100 μg/mL
  Growth temperature: 37°C
  Growth strain: DH5alpha
  Copy number: High Copy
Gene/Insert 1
  Gene/Insert name: AvCAST right end (RE)
  Species: Anabaena variabilis
  Cloning method: Gibson Cloning
  Sequencing primers: 5′ M13 reverse
Gene/Insert 2
  Gene/Insert name: AvCAST left end (LE)
  Species: Anabaena variabilis
  Cloning method: Gibson Cloning
  Sequencing primers: 5′ M13 forward
Terms and licenses: Academic/Nonprofit Terms; Industry Terms: Not Available to Industry
How to cite: pMS12: pDonor(AvCAST) was a gift from Feng Zhang (Addgene plasmid # 168145 ; http://n2t.net/addgene:168145 ; RRID:Addgene_168145)
